>Addgene plasmid #39830 | EKAR2G_design1_mTFP_175_Venus_173 | depositor partial sequence | sequence record 50451 | Biosensor
CCATGGCACACCATCACCACCACCACGGGAGCGGGGAGCAGAAACTAATATCAGAGGAGGATCTTGGCTC
AGGTTCAGGATCCGGCGGCCACCACCGCGTTGACTTCAAGACCATCTACAGGGCCAAGAAGGCGGTGAAG
CTGCCCGACTATCACTTTGTGGACCACCGCATCGAGATCCTGAACCACGACAAGGACTACAACAAGGTGA
CCGTTTACGAGAGCGCCGTGGCCCGCAACTCCACCGACGGCATGGACGAGCTGTACAAGGGTGCTAGCGG
AGGAATGGTGAGCAAGGGCGAGGAGACCACAATGGGCGTAATCAAGCCCGACATGAAGATCAAGCTGAAG
ATGGAGGGCAACGTGAATGGCCACGCCTTCGTGATCGAGGGCGAGGGCGAGGGCAAGCCCTACGACGGCA
CCAACACCATCAACCTGGAGGTGAAGGAGGGAGCCCCCCTGCCCTTCTCCTACGACATTCTGACCACCGC
GTTCGCCTACGGCAACAGGGCCTTCACCAAGTACCCCGACGACATCCCCAACTACTTCAAGCAGTCCTTC
CCCGAGGGCTACTCTTGGGAGCGCACCATGACCTTCGAGGACAAGGGCATCGTGAAGGTGAAGTCCGACA
TCTCCATGGAGGAGGACTCCTTCATCTACGAGATACACCTCAAGGGCGAGAACTTCCCCCCCAACGGCCC
CGTGATGCAGAAGAAGACCACCGGCTGGGACGCCTCCACCGAGAGGATGTACGTGCGCGACGGCGTGCTG
AAGGGCGACGTCAAGCACAAGCTGCTGCTGGAGGGCTCCGGAATGGCGGACGAGGAGAAGCTGCCGCCCG
GCTGGGAGAAGCGCATGAGCCGCAGCTCAGGCCGAGTGTACTACTTCAACCACATCACTAACGCCAGCCA
GTGGGAGCGGCCCAGCGGCAACAGCAGCAGTGGTGGCAAAAACGGGCAGGGGGAGCCTGCCAGGAAGCTG
CGCATTCTGCAGTCGACTAGGGAGCAAGGGCTTGTGCCCGGGTCTAGAGGCGGAGGTGGTGGAGGAGGTG
GAGGTGGTGGAGGTGGAGGTGGAGGTGGTGGCGGTGGTGGAGGAGGAGGAGCTAGAGGCGGAGGTGGTGG
AGGAGGTGGAGGTGGTGGAGGTGGAGGTGGAGGTGGTGGCGGTGGTGGAGGAGGAGGAGCCAGCGGCGGA
GGTGGTGGAGGAGGTGGAGGTGGTGGAGGTGGAGGTGGAGGTGGTGGCGGTGGTGGAGGAGGAGGAACCG
GTGCTGACCAACTGACTGAAGAGTGGTCGACGGTACAGCGGACCGCGCCTGACGTACCACGTACACCAGT
AGGAAAGGCAAAGCTTTCATTCCAATTCCCGCGGGCGCGGGACATCGCGGCCGCGATGGACGGCGGCGTG
CAGCTCGCCGACCACTACCAGCAGAACACCCCCATCGGCGACGGCCCCGTGCTGCTGCCCGACAACCACT
ACCTGAGCTACCAGTCCGCCCTGAGCAAAGACCCCAACGAGAAGCGCGATCACATGGTCCTGCTGGAGTT
CGTGACCGCCGCCGGGATCACTCTCGGCATGGACGAGCTGTACAAGGGTGGCAGCGGTGGCATGGTGAGC
AAGGGCGAGGAGCTGTTCACCGGGGTGGTGCCCATCCTGGTCGAGCTGGACGGCGACGTAAACGGCCACA
AGTTCAGCGTGTCCGGCGAGGGCGAGGGCGATGCCACCTACGGCAAGCTGACCCTGAAGCTGATCTGCAC
CACCGGCAAGCTGCCCGTGCCCTGGCCCACCCTCGTGACCACCCTGGGCTACGGCCTGATGTGCTTCGCC
CGCTACCCCGACCACATGAAGCAGCACGACTTCTTCAAGTCCGCCATGCCCGAAGGCTACGTCCAGGAGC
GCACCATCTTCTTCAAGGACGACGGCAACTACAAGACCCGCGCCGAGGTGAAGTTCGAGGGCGACACCCT
GGTGAACCGCATCGAGCTGAAGGGCATCGACTTCAAGGAGGACGGCAACATCCTGGGGCACAAGCTGGAG
TACAACTACAACAGCCACAACGTCTATATCACCGCCGACAAGCAGAAGAACGGCATCAAGGCCAACTTCA
AGATCCGCCACAACATCGAGGGTACCGATATCCTTCAAAAAAAACTTGAAGAACTTGAACTTGACGAATG
AGATATCTAATGACTCGAG
