>Addgene plasmid #39830 | EKAR2G_design1_mTFP_175_Venus_173 | addgene partial sequence | sequence record 60212 | pTriExUP 5'-GGTTATTGTGCTGTCTCATCA-3'
ATACGACTCACTATAGGGGAATTGTGAGCGGATAACAATTCCCCGGAGTTANTCCGGGACCTTTAATTCA
ACCCAACACAATATATTATAGTTAAATAAGAATTATTATCAAATCATTTGTATATTAATTAAAATACTAT
ACTGTAAATTACATTTTATTTACAATCAAAGGAGATATACCATGGCACACCATCACCACCACCACGGGAG
CGGGGAGCAGAAACTAATATCAGAGGAGGATCTTGGCTCAGGTTCAGGATCCGGCGGCCACCACCGCGTT
GACTTCAAGACCATCTACAGGGCCAAGAAGGCGGTGAAGCTGCCCGACTATCACTTTGTGGACCACCGCA
TCGAGATCCTGAACCACGACAAGGACTACAACAAGGTGACCGTTTACGAGAGCGCCGTGGCCCGCAACTC
CACCGACGGCATGGACGAGCTGTACAAGGGTGCTAGCGGAGGAATGGTGAGCAAGGGCGAGGAGACCACA
ATGGGCGTAATCAAGCCCGACATGAAGATCAAGCTGAAGATGGAGGGCAACGTGAATGGCCACGCCTTCG
TGATCGAGGGCGAGGGCGAGGGCAAGCCCTACGACGGCACCAACACCATCAACCTGGAGGTGAAGGAGGG
AGCCCCCCTGCCCTTCTCCTACGACATTCTGACCACCGCGTTCGCCTACGGCAACAGGGCCTTCACCAAG
TACCCCGACGACATCCCCAACTACTTCAAGCAGTCCTTCCCCGAGGGCTACTCTTGGGAGCGCACCATGA
CCTTCGAGGACAAGGGCATCGTGAAGGTGAAGTCCGACATCTCCATGGAGGAGGA
