>Addgene plasmid #39830 | EKAR2G_design1_mTFP_175_Venus_173 | addgene partial sequence | sequence record 60221 | pTriExDOWN  5'-TCGATCTCAGTGGTATTTGTG-3'
CCTTCTGATAGGCAGCCTGCACCTGAGGTTAATCACTTAGTGATGGTGATGGTGATGGTGGTGCTCGAGT
CATTAGATATCTCATTCGTCAAGTTCAAGTTCTTCAAGTTTTTTTTGAAGGATATCGGTACCCTCGATGT
TGTGGCGGATCTTGAAGTTGGCCTTGATGCCGTTCTTCTGCTTGTCGGCGGTGATATAGACGTTGTGGCT
GTTGTAGTTGTACTCCAGCTTGTGCCCCAGGATGTTGCCGTCCTCCTTGAAGTCGATGCCCTTCAGCTCG
ATGCGGTTCACCAGGGTGTCGCCCTCGAACTTCACCTCGGCGCGGGTCTTGTAGTTGCCGTCGTCCTTGA
AGAAGATGGTGCGCTCCTGGACGTAGCCTTCGGGCATGGCGGACTTGAAGAAGTCGTGCTGCTTCATGTG
GTCGGGGTAGCGGGCGAAGCACATCAGGCCGTAGCCCAGGGTGGTCACGAGGGTGGGCCAGGGCACGGGC
AGCTTGCCGGTGGTGCAGATCAGCTTCAGGGTCAGCTTGCCGTAGGTGGCATCGCCCTCGCCCTCGCCGG
ACACGCTGAACTTGTGGCCGTTTACGTCGCCGTCCAGCTCGACCAGGATGGGCACCACCCCGGTGAACAG
CTCCTCGCCCTTGCTCACCATGCCACCGCTGCCACCCTTGTACAGCTCGTCCATGCCGAGAGTGATCCCG
GCGGCGGTCACGAACTCCAGCAGGACCATGTGATCGCGCTTCTCGTTGGGGTCTTTGCTCAGGGCGGACT
GGTAGCTCAGGTAGTGGTTGTCGGGCAGCAGCACGGGGCCGTCGCCGATGGGGG
