>Addgene plasmid #39830 | EKAR2G_design1_mTFP_175_Venus_173 | addgene partial sequence | sequence record 60222 | EGFP-N  5'-CGTCGCCGTCCAGCTCGACCAG-3'
CCTTGCTCACCATGCCACCGCTGCCACCCTTGTACAGCTCGTCCATGCCGAGAGTGATCCCGGCGGCGGT
CACGAACTCCAGCAGGACCATGTGATCGCGCTTCTCGTTGGGGTCTTTGCTCAGGGCGGACTGGTAGCTC
AGGTAGTGGTTGTCGGGCAGCAGCACGGGGCCGTCGCCGATGGGGGTGTTCTGCTGGTAGTGGTCGGCGA
GCTGCACGCCGCCGTCCATCGCGGCCGCGATGTCCCGCGCCCGCGGGAATTGGAATGAAAGCTTTGCCTT
TCCTACTGGTGTACGTGGTACGTCAGGCGCGGTCCGCTGTACCGTCGACCACTCTTCAGTCAGTTGGTCA
GCACCGGTTCCTCCTCCTCCACCACCGCCACCACCTCCACCTCCACCTCCACCACCTCCACCTCCTCCAC
CACCTCCGCCGCTGGCTCCTCCTCCTCCACCACCGCCACCACCTCCACCTCCACCTCCACCACCTCCACC
TCCTCCACCACCTCCGCCTCTAGCTCCTCCTCCTCCACCACCGCCACCACCTCCACCTCCACCTCCACCA
CCTCCACCTCCTCCACCACCTCCGCCTCTAGACCCGGGCACAAGCCCTTGCTCCCTAGTCGACTGCAGAA
TGCGCAGCTTCCTGGCAGGCTCCCCCTGCCCGTTTTTGCCACCACTGCTGCTGTTGCCGCTGGGCCGCTC
CCACTGGCTGGCGTTAGTGATGTGGTTGAAGTAGTACACTCGGCCTGAGCTGCGGCTCATGCGCTTCTCC
CAGCCGGGCGGCAGCTTCT
