[The description below was written by a language model from this plasmid's Addgene catalogue record.]
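Description:
EKAR2G_design1_mTFP_175_Venus_173 is a plasmid encoding a genetically encoded FRET biosensor for ERK kinase activity, built on the Novagen pTriEx4 backbone. pTriEx vectors are multi-host expression plasmids, and the record accordingly lists mammalian, bacterial and insect expression as vector types. The backbone is about 4.9 kb and the complete plasmid about 7.05 kb. It is maintained in E. coli as a high-copy plasmid under ampicillin selection. No feature table accompanies the record, so the origin of replication and other backbone elements are not itemised here.

The payload is a synthetic insert of roughly 2.2 kb described as an Erk activity reporter, cloned between PacI and XhoI sites that both remain intact, which allows the cassette to be excised or exchanged. Expression is recorded as driven by a CMV promoter, and the sensor carries an N-terminal His-Myc tag for purification and immunodetection. The construct name indicates an mTFP donor and a Venus acceptor, and the numbers 175 and 173 most likely denote circularly permuted variants of these fluorescent proteins, although the record does not say so explicitly. "Design1" presumably refers to one of several sensor topologies, also not defined in the record.

The plasmid belongs to a toolkit for producing sensitive FRET biosensors to visualise signalling in time and space, in which fluorophore variants and arrangements are varied to improve the response. Part of the construct derives from an earlier published fluorescent ERK activity sensor. Typical use would be live-cell ratiometric imaging of ERK activation dynamics.
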