Addgene plasmid #39830: EKAR2G_design1_mTFP_175_Venus_173
Depositing lab: Olivier Pertz. Depositing organization: University of Basel. Publication: A Versatile Toolkit to Produce Sensitive FRET Biosensors to Visualize Signaling in Time and Space. Fritz RD, Letzelter M, Reimann A, Martin K, Fusco L, Ritsma L, Ponsioen B, Fluri E, Schulte-Merker S, van Rheenen J, Pertz O. Sci Signal. 2013 Jul 23;6(285):rs12. doi: 10.1126/scisignal.2004135. PubMed 23882122.
Backbone
  Vector backbone: pTriEx4
  Backbone manufacturer: Novagen
  Backbone size w/o insert (bp): 4900
  Total vector size (bp): 7050
  Vector type: Mammalian Expression, Bacterial Expression, Insect Expression
Growth in bacteria
  Bacterial resistance: Ampicillin, 100 μg/mL
  Growth temperature: 37°C
  Growth strain: Top10
  Copy number: High Copy
Gene/Insert
  Gene/Insert name: Erk activity reporter
  Species: Synthetic
  Insert size (bp): 2189
  Promoter: CMV
  Tag / fusion protein: His-Myc (N terminal on insert)
  Cloning method: Restriction Enzyme; 5′ cloning site PacI (not destroyed); 3′ cloning site XhoI (not destroyed)
  Sequencing primers: 5′ ctggttattgtgctgtctc; 3′ tcagtggtatttgtga
Resource information
  A portion of this plasmid was derived from a plasmid made by: Karel Svoboda, Janelia Farm Research Campus, Howard Hughes Medical Institute, Ashburn
Terms and licenses: Academic/Nonprofit Terms; Industry Terms: Not Available to Industry
Depositor comments: A genetically encoded fluorescent sensor of ERK activity. 2008. PNAS 205(49)
How to cite: EKAR2G_design1_mTFP_175_Venus_173 was a gift from Olivier Pertz (Addgene plasmid # 39830 ; http://n2t.net/addgene:39830 ; RRID:Addgene_39830)
